Addgene plasmid #170270: pBAD/His-D-iLight
Purpose: Expression of iLight with 6xHis N-terminal tag in bacteria.
Depositing lab: Vladislav Verkhusha. Depositing organization: Albert Einstein College of Medicine. Publication: Single-component near-infrared optogenetic systems for gene transcription regulation. Kaberniuk AA, Baloban M, Monakhov MV, Shcherbakova DM, Verkhusha VV. Nat Commun. 2021 Jun 23;12(1):3859. doi: 10.1038/s41467-021-24212-7. PubMed 34162879.
Backbone
  Vector backbone: Modified pBAD/His-B
  Backbone manufacturer: Life Technologies-Invitrogen (partially modified)
  Backbone size w/o insert (bp): 3999
  Vector type: Bacterial Expression
Growth in bacteria
  Bacterial resistance: Ampicillin, 100 μg/mL
  Growth temperature: 37°C
  Growth strain: DH5alpha
  Copy number: Low Copy
Gene/Insert
  Gene/Insert name: iLight
  Species: Idiomarina sp. A28L
  Insert size (bp): 1608
  Mutation: See Comments
  Promoter: araBAD
  Tag / fusion protein: 6xHis tag (N terminal on insert)
  Cloning method: Restriction Enzyme; 5′ cloning site BglII (not destroyed); 3′ cloning site EcoRI (not destroyed)
  Sequencing primers: 5′ pBAD Forward; 3′ pBAD Reverse
Terms and licenses: Academic/Nonprofit Terms; Industry Terms: Not Available to Industry
Depositor comments: To design iLight for expression in bacteria, a full-length bacterial phytochrome IsPadC from Idiomarina sp. A28L was used as an original template. First, diguanylyl cyclase effector in IsPadC was removed, then following mutations were introduced: I68F, H80Q, A86T, R90S S242C, E274K, R295H I360V, and L464V.
How to cite: pBAD/His-D-iLight was a gift from Vladislav Verkhusha (Addgene plasmid # 170270 ; http://n2t.net/addgene:170270 ; RRID:Addgene_170270)
