[The description below was written by a language model from this plasmid's Addgene catalogue record and pLannotate feature annotations shown in this document.]
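Description:
pBAD/His-D-iLight is a bacterial expression plasmid built on a partially modified pBAD/His-B backbone, designed for arabinose-inducible production of the near-infrared optogenetic protein iLight in E. coli. The sequenced record spans about 5.6 kb. The plasmid replicates from a ColE1/pBR322-type origin accompanied by the pBR322 bom region and a fragment of rop. The automated annotation labels this origin family as high copy, but the catalogue lists the plasmid as low copy. Selection is by ampicillin through a β-lactamase gene driven by its own promoter.

The expression cassette uses the araBAD promoter, with the araC regulator gene encoded on the opposite strand, so transcription is kept low without L-arabinose and is switched on when the sugar is added. A 6xHis tag sits just downstream of the promoter and is fused to the N terminus of the roughly 1.6 kb iLight insert, which was cloned between BglII and EcoRI sites. The feature table does not annotate the iLight coding sequence itself, but the unannotated span between the tag and the downstream elements matches its expected position. Transcription ends at the rrnB T1 and T2 terminators, preceded by a 5S rRNA segment from the same rrnB region.

According to the depositor, iLight derives from the full-length bacterial phytochrome IsPadC of Idiomarina sp. A28L. Its diguanylyl cyclase effector domain was removed, and nine substitutions were then introduced (I68F, H80Q, A86T, R90S, S242C, E274K, R295H, I360V and L464V). The stated purpose is expression of His-tagged iLight in bacteria, where the tag would allow metal-affinity purification. The plasmid comes from work on single-component near-infrared optogenetic systems for regulating gene transcription.
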