Features (pLannotate 1.2.2; 11 found; start..end, strand, type, name):
      1..285     +  promoter       araBAD promoter: araBAD; promoter of the L-arabinose operon of E. coli; the araC regulatory gene is transcribed in the opposite direction (Guzman et al., 1995)
    328..345     +  CDS            6xHis: 6xHis affinity tag
   2059..2174    +  ncRNA          5S rRNA: Accession: RF00001 - 5S ribosomal RNA
   2178..2264    +  terminator     rrnB T1 terminator: Escherichia coli rrnB; transcription terminator T1 from the E. coli rrnB gene
   2356..2383    +  terminator     rrnB T2 terminator: transcription terminator T2 from the E. coli rrnB gene
   2402..2493    +  promoter       AmpR promoter: bla
   2494..3354    +  CDS            AmpR: β-lactamase; bla; confers resistance to ampicillin, carbenicillin, and related antibiotics
   3525..4113    +  rep_origin     ori: high-copy-number ColE1/pMB1/pBR322/pUC origin of replication
   4299..4439    -  misc_feature   bom: basis of mobility region from pBR322
   4541..4581    -  CDS            rop (fragment): Rop protein, which maintains plasmids at low copy number; rop
   4703..5581    -  CDS            araC: L-arabinose regulatory protein; araC
>Addgene plasmid #170270 | pBAD/His-D-iLight | addgene full sequence | sequence record 334943 | Addgene NGS Result
AAGAAACCAATTGTCCATATTGCATCAGACATTGCCGTCACTGCGTCTTTTACTGGCTCTTCTCGCTAAC
CAAACCGGTAACCCCGCTTATTAAAAGCATTCTGTAACAAAGCGGGACCAAAGCCATGACAAAAACGCGT
AACAAAAGTGTCTATAATCACGGCAGAAAAGTCCACATTGATTATTTGCACGGCGTCACACTTTGCTATG
CCATAGCATTTTTATCCATAAGATTAGCGGATCCTACCTGACGCTTTTTATCGCAACTCTCTACTGTTTC
TCCATACCCGTTTTTTGGGCTAACAGGAGGAATTAACCATGGGGAGCCACCATCACCATCACCATGGCAG
ATCTGCAGCTGGTACCGCAGCAGATCTGGGTAGTGATGATATCAGCAAACTGATTGCAGCATGTGATCAA
GAACCGATTCATATTCCGAATGCAATTCAGCCGTTTGGTGCAATGCTGATTGTTGAAAAAGATACCCAGC
AGATTGTTTATGCAAGCGCAAATAGCGCAGAATATTTCAGCGTTGCAGATAACACCATTCATGAACTGAG
CGATTTTAAACAGGCCAACATTAATAGCCTGCTGCCGGAACAACTGATTAGCGGTCTGACAAGCGCAATT
AGTGAAAATGAACCGATTTGGGTTGAAACCGATCGTCTGAGCTTTCTGGGTTGGCGTCATGAAAACTATT
ACATCATTGAAGTGGAACGCTATCATGTGCAGACCAGCAATTGGTTTGAAATTCAGTTTCAGCGTGCCTT
TCAGAAACTGCGTAATTGCAAAACCCATAACGATCTGATTAATACCCTGACCCGTCTGATTCAAGAAATC
AGCGGTTATGATCGCGTGATGATCTATCAATTTGATCCGGAATGGAATGGTCGTGTTATTGCAGAAAGCG
TTCGTCAGCTGTTTACCAGCATGCTGAATCATCATTTTCCGGCAAGCGATATTCCGGCACAGGCACGTGC
AATGTATAGCATTAATCCGATTCGTATTATCCCGGATGTTAATGCAGAACCGCAGCCGCTGCACATGATT
CATAAACCGCAAAATACCGAAGCAGTTAATCTGAGCTGCGGTGTTCTGCGTGCAGTTAGCCCTCTGCACA
TGCAGTATCTGCGTAATTTTGGTGTTAGCGCAAGCACCAGCATTGGCATTTTTAACGAAGATAAACTGTG
GGGTATCGTTGCATGCCATCATACCAAACCGCGTGCAATTGGTCGTCGTATTCGTCATCTGCTGGTTCGT
ACCGTTGAATTTGCAGCAGAACGTCTGTGGCTGATTCATAGCCGTAATGTTGAACGTTATATGGTTACCG
TTCAGGCAGCACGTGAACAGCTGAGCACCACCGCAGATGATAAACATTCAAGCCATGAAATCGTGATTGA
ACATGCAGCAGATTGGTGTAAACTGTTTCGTTGTGATGGTGTTGGTTATCTGCGTGGAGAAGAACTGACC
ACCTATGGTGAAACACCGGATCAGACCACCATTAACAAACTGGTTGAATGGCTGGAAGAGAACGGTAAAA
AAAGCCTGTTTTGGCATAGCCACATGCTGAAAGAAGATGCACCGGGTCTGCTGCCGGATGGTAGCCGTTT
TGCAGGTCTGCTGGCAATTCCGCTGAAAAGTGATGCAGACCTGTTTAGCTATCTGCTGCTGTTTCGTGTG
GCACAGAATGAAGTTCGTACCTGGGCGGGTAAACCGGAAAAACTGAGCGTTGAAACCAGCACTGGCACCA
TGGTGGGTCCGCGTAAAAGTTTTGAAGCATGGCAGGATGAAGTTAGCGGTAAAAGCCAGCCGTGGCGTAC
CGCACAGCTGTATGCAGCACGTGATATTGCACGTGATCTGCTGATTGTGGCAGATAGCATGCAGCTGAAT
CTGCTGAATGATCAGCTGGCAGATGCAAATGAAAATCTGGAAAAACTGGCCAGCTTTGATGATCTGACCT
AGGAATTCGAAGCTTGGCTGTTTTGGTGGATGAGAGAAGATTTTCAGCCTGATACAGATTAAATCAGAAC
GCAGAAGCGGTCTGATAAAACAGAATTTGCCTGGCGGCAGTAGCGCGGTGGTCCCACCTGACCCCATGCC
GAACTCAGAAGTGAAACGCCGTAGCGCCGATGGTAGTGTGGGGTCTCCCCATGCGAGAGTAGGGAACTGC
CAGGCATCAAATAAAACGAAAGGCTCAGTCGAAAGACTGGGCCTTTCGTTTTATCTGTTGTTTGTCGGTG
AACGCTCTCCTGAGTAGGACAAATCCGCCGGGAGCGGATTTGAACGTTGCGAAGCAACGGCCCGGAGGGT
GGCGGGCAGGACGCCCGCCATAAACTGCCAGGCATCAAATTAAGCAGAAGGCCATCCTGACGGATGGCCT
TTTTGCGTTTCTACAAACTCTTTTGTTTATTTTTCTAAATACATTCAAATATGTATCCGCTCATGAGACA
ATAACCCTGATAAATGCTTCAATAATATTGAAAAAGGAAGAGTATGAGTATTCAACATTTCCGTGTCGCC
CTTATTCCCTTTTTTGCGGCATTTTGCCTTCCTGTTTTTGCTCACCCAGAAACGCTGGTGAAAGTAAAAG
ATGCTGAAGATCAGTTGGGTGCACGAGTGGGTTACATCGAACTGGATCTCAACAGCGGTAAGATCCTTGA
GAGTTTTCGCCCCGAAGAACGTTTTCCAATGATGAGCACTTTTAAAGTTCTGCTATGTGGCGCGGTATTA
TCCCGTGTTGACGCCGGGCAAGAGCAACTCGGTCGCCGCATACACTATTCTCAGAATGACTTGGTTGAGT
ACTCACCAGTCACAGAAAAGCATCTTACGGATGGCATGACAGTAAGAGAATTATGCAGTGCTGCCATAAC
CATGAGTGATAACACTGCGGCCAACTTACTTCTGACAACGATCGGAGGACCGAAGGAGCTAACCGCTTTT
TTGCACAACATGGGGGATCATGTAACTCGCCTTGATCGTTGGGAACCGGAGCTGAATGAAGCCATACCAA
ACGACGAGCGTGACACCACGATGCCTGTAGCAATGGCAACAACGTTGCGCAAACTATTAACTGGCGAACT
ACTTACTCTAGCTTCCCGGCAACAATTAATAGACTGGATGGAGGCGGATAAAGTTGCAGGACCACTTCTG
CGCTCGGCCCTTCCGGCTGGCTGGTTTATTGCTGATAAATCTGGAGCCGGTGAGCGTGGGTCTCGCGGTA
TCATTGCAGCACTGGGGCCAGATGGTAAGCCCTCCCGTATCGTAGTTATCTACACGACGGGGAGTCAGGC
AACTATGGATGAACGAAATAGACAGATCGCTGAGATAGGTGCCTCACTGATTAAGCATTGGTAACTGTCA
GACCAAGTTTACTCATATATACTTTAGATTGATTTAAAACTTCATTTTTAATTTAAAAGGATCTAGGTGA
AGATCCTTTTTGATAATCTCATGACCAAAATCCCTTAACGTGAGTTTTCGTTCCACTGAGCGTCAGACCC
CGTAGAAAAGATCAAAGGATCTTCTTGAGATCCTTTTTTTCTGCGCGTAATCTGCTGCTTGCAAACAAAA
AAACCACCGCTACCAGCGGTGGTTTGTTTGCCGGATCAAGAGCTACCAACTCTTTTTCCGAAGGTAACTG
GCTTCAGCAGAGCGCAGATACCAAATACTGTCCTTCTAGTGTAGCCGTAGTTAGGCCACCACTTCAAGAA
CTCTGTAGCACCGCCTACATACCTCGCTCTGCTAATCCTGTTACCAGTGGCTGCTGCCAGTGGCGATAAG
TCGTGTCTTACCGGGTTGGACTCAAGACGATAGTTACCGGATAAGGCGCAGCGGTCGGGCTGAACGGGGG
GTTCGTGCACACAGCCCAGCTTGGAGCGAACGACCTACACCGAACTGAGATACCTACAGCGTGAGCTATG
AGAAAGCGCCACGCTTCCCGAAGGGAGAAAGGCGGACAGGTATCCGGTAAGCGGCAGGGTCGGAACAGGA
GAGCGCACGAGGGAGCTTCCAGGGGGAAACGCCTGGTATCTTTATAGTCCTGTCGGGTTTCGCCACCTCT
GACTTGAGCGTCGATTTTTGTGATGCTCGTCAGGGGGGCGGAGCCTATGGAAAAACGCCAGCAACGCGGC
CTTTTTACGGTTCCTGGCCTTTTGCTGGCCTTTTGCTCACATGTTCTTTCCTGCGTTATCCCCTGATTCT
GTGGATAACCGTATTACCGCCTTTGAGTGAGCTGATACCGCTCGCCGCAGCCGAACGACCGAGCGCAGCG
AGTCAGTGAGCGAGGAAGCGGAAGAGCGCCTGATGCGGTATTTTCTCCTTACGCATCTGTGCGGTATTTC
ACACCGCATATGGTGCACTCTCAGTACAATCTGCTCTGATGCCGCATAGTTAAGCCAGTATACACTCCGC
TATCGCTACGTGACTGGGTCATGGCTGCGCCCCGACACCCGCCAACACCCGCTGACGCGCCCTGACGGGC
TTGTCTGCTCCCGGCATCCGCTTACAGACAAGCTGTGACCGTCTCCGGGAGCTGCATGTGTCAGAGGTTT
TCACCGTCATCACCGAAACGCGCGAGGCAGCAGATCAATTCGCGCGCGAAGGCGAAGCGGCATGCATAAT
GTGCCTGTCAAATGGACGAAGCAGGGATTCTGCAAACCCTATGCTACTCCGTCAAGCCGTCAATTGTCTG
ATTCGTTACCAATTATGACAACTTGACGGCTACATCATTCACTTTTTCTTCACAACCGGCACGGAACTCG
CTCGGGCTGGCCCCGGTGCATTTTTTAAATACCCGCGAGAAATAGAGTTGATCGTCAAAACCAACATTGC
GACCGACGGTGGCGATAGGCATCCGGGTGGTGCTCAAAAGCAGCTTCGCCTGGCTGATACGTTGGTCCTC
GCGCCAGCTTAAGACGCTAATCCCTAACTGCTGGCGGAAAAGATGTGACAGACGCGACGGCGACAAGCAA
ACATGCTGTGCGACGCTGGCGATATCAAAATTGCTGTCTGCCAGGTGATCGCTGATGTACTGACAAGCCT
CGCGTACCCGATTATCCATCGGTGGATGGAGCGACTCGTTAATCGCTTCCATGCGCCGCAGTAACAATTG
CTCAAGCAGATTTATCGCCAGCAGCTCCGAATAGCGCCCTTCCCCTTGCCCGGCGTTAATGATTTGCCCA
AACAGGTCGCTGAAATGCGGCTGGTGCGCTTCATCCGGGCGAAAGAACCCCGTATTGGCAAATATTGACG
GCCAGTTAAGCCATTCATGCCAGTAGGCGCGCGGACGAAAGTAAACCCACTGGTGATACCATTCGCGAGC
CTCCGGATGACGACCGTAGTGATGAATCTCTCCTGGCGGGAACAGCAAAATATCACCCGGTCGGCAAACA
AATTCTCGTCCCTGATTTTTCACCACCCCCTGACCGCGAATGGTGAGATTGAGAATATAACCTTTCATTC
CCAGCGGTCGGTCGATAAAAAAATCGAGATAACCGTTGGCCTCAATCGGCGTTAAACCCGCCACCAGATG
GGCATTAAACGAGTATCCCGGCAGCAGGGGATCATTTTGCGCTTCAGCCATACTTTTCATACTCCCGCCA
TTCAGAG
