>Addgene plasmid #170270 | pBAD/His-D-iLight | depositor partial sequence | sequence record 330074 | iLight sequence
GGGTAGTGATGATATCAGCAAACTGATTGCAGCATGTGATCAAGAACCGATTCATATTCCGAATGCAATT
CAGCCGTTTGGTGCAATGCTGATTGTTGAAAAAGATACCCAGCAGATTGTTTATGCAAGCGCAAATAGCG
CAGAATATTTCAGCGTTGCAGATAACACCATTCATGAACTGAGCGATTTTAAACAGGCCAACATTAATAG
CCTGCTGCCGGAACAACTGATTAGCGGTCTGACAAGCGCAATTAGTGAAAATGAACCGATTTGGGTTGAA
ACCGATCGTCTGAGCTTTCTGGGTTGGCGTCATGAAAACTATTACATCATTGAAGTGGAACGCTATCATG
TGCAGACCAGCAATTGGTTTGAAATTCAGTTTCAGCGTGCCTTTCAGAAACTGCGTAATTGCAAAACCCA
TAACGATCTGATTAATACCCTGACCCGTCTGATTCAAGAAATCAGCGGTTATGATCGCGTGATGATCTAT
CAATTTGATCCGGAATGGAATGGTCGTGTTATTGCAGAAAGCGTTCGTCAGCTGTTTACCAGCATGCTGA
ATCATCATTTTCCGGCAAGCGATATTCCGGCACAGGCACGTGCAATGTATAGCATTAATCCGATTCGTAT
TATCCCGGATGTTAATGCAGAACCGCAGCCGCTGCACATGATTCATAAACCGCAAAATACCGAAGCAGTT
AATCTGAGCTGCGGTGTTCTGCGTGCAGTTAGCCCTCTGCACATGCAGTATCTGCGTAATTTTGGTGTTA
GCGCAAGCACCAGCATTGGCATTTTTAACGAAGATAAACTGTGGGGTATCGTTGCATGCCATCATACCAA
ACCGCGTGCAATTGGTCGTCGTATTCGTCATCTGCTGGTTCGTACCGTTGAATTTGCAGCAGAACGTCTG
TGGCTGATTCATAGCCGTAATGTTGAACGTTATATGGTTACCGTTCAGGCAGCACGTGAACAGCTGAGCA
CCACCGCAGATGATAAACATTCAAGCCATGAAATCGTGATTGAACATGCAGCAGATTGGTGTAAACTGTT
TCGTTGTGATGGTGTTGGTTATCTGCGTGGAGAAGAACTGACCACCTATGGTGAAACACCGGATCAGACC
ACCATTAACAAACTGGTTGAATGGCTGGAAGAGAACGGTAAAAAAAGCCTGTTTTGGCATAGCCACATGC
TGAAAGAAGATGCACCGGGTCTGCTGCCGGATGGTAGCCGTTTTGCAGGTCTGCTGGCAATTCCGCTGAA
AAGTGATGCAGACCTGTTTAGCTATCTGCTGCTGTTTCGTGTGGCACAGAATGAAGTTCGTACCTGGGCG
GGTAAACCGGAAAAACTGAGCGTTGAAACCAGCACTGGCACCATGGTGGGTCCGCGTAAAAGTTTTGAAG
CATGGCAGGATGAAGTTAGCGGTAAAAGCCAGCCGTGGCGTACCGCACAGCTGTATGCAGCACGTGATAT
TGCACGTGATCTGCTGATTGTGGCAGATAGCATGCAGCTGAATCTGCTGAATGATCAGCTGGCAGATGCA
AATGAAAATCTGGAAAAACTGGCCAGCTTTGATGATCTGACCTAG
